>Addgene plasmid #236147 | EW489 CMV-TO-ZNF35(5-8)-ZNF250(1-4)-(GGS)x8[G2V G4W S6L G7L G10W G11D G13L G17M G19I G22M G23Q S24Q]-FKBP (FLP-IN) | addgene full sequence | sequence record 468434 | Addgene NGS Result
CGGTAAATGGCCCGCCTGGCTGACCGCCCAACGACCCCCGCCCATTGACGTCAATAATGACGTATGTTCC
CATAGTAACGCCAATAGGGACTTTCCATTGACGTCAATGGGTGGAGTATTTACGGTAAACTGCCCACTTG
GCAGTACATCAAGTGTATCATATGCCAAGTACGCCCCCTATTGACGTCAATGACGGTAAATGGCCCGCCT
GGCATTATGCCCAGTACATGACCTTATGGGACTTTCCTACTTGGCAGTACATCTACGTATTAGTCATCGC
TATTACCATGGTGATGCGGTTTTGGCAGTACATCAATGGGCGTGGATAGCGGTTTGACTCACGGGGATTT
CCAAGTCTCCACCCCATTGACGTCAATGGGAGTTTGTTTTGGCACCAAAATCAACGGGACTTTCCAAAAT
GTCGTAACAACTCCGCCCCATTGACGCAAATGGGCGGTAGGCGTGTACGGTGGGAGGTCTATATAAGCAG
AGCTCTCCCTATCAGTGATAGAGATCTCCCTATCAGTGATAGAGATCGTCGACGAGCTCGTTTAGTGAAC
CGTCAGATCGCCTGGAGACGCCATCCACGCTGTTTTGACCTCCATAGAAGACACCGGGACCGATCCAGCC
TCCGGACTCTAGCGTTTAAACTTAAGCTTCGCCACCATGTACGAGTGTAATGAGTGCGGTAAGACCTTCA
CACGATCTTCTAACCTTATTGTGCATCAACGAATCCATACAGGCGAGAAGCCCTTTGCCTGCAATGACTG
TGGGAAGGCTTTTACTCAGAGTGCCAACTTGATCGTGCATCAGAGAAGCCATACGGGTGAGAAGCCCTAT
GAATGCAAGGAATGCGGAAAGGCCTTCTCCTGCTTCAGCCACCTCATTGTACACCAGCGCATACACACGG
CTGAGAAGCCATACGATTGCTCTGAATGTGGAAAGGCCTTTAGTCAGCTGTCTTGCTTGATTGTGCATCA
GAGAATTCACACGGGCGAACGCCCCTATATGTGCGTAGAGTGCGGTAAATGTTTTGGGCGGAGTTCACAT
CTTTTGCAGCACCAACGTATTCACACAGGCGAGAAACCCTATGTTTGCAGCGTGTGCGGTAAGGCGTTTA
GCCAGTCCTCAGTCCTTTCCAAACACCGCCGCATACATACTGGTGAGAAGCCATATGAATGTAATGAATG
TGGCAAGGCTTTTAGAGTGAGTTCAGATCTCGCTCAACATCATAAGATCCATACAGGAGAGAAGCCACAC
GAATGTTTGGAGTGTCGAAAGGCTTTTACTCAGCTCAGTCACCTCATTCAGCATCAGAGAATTCACGGCG
TAAGCTGGGGACTACTGGGCTCTTGGGACAGCCTTGGATCTGGCATGAGCATAGGCTCTATGCAACAGGG
AGTGCAGGTGGAAACCATCTCCCCAGGAGACGGGCGCACCTTCCCCAAGCGCGGCCAGACCTGCGTGGTG
CACTACACCGGGATGCTTGAAGATGGAAAGAAATTTGATTCCTCCCGGGACAGAAACAAGCCCTTTAAGT
TTATGCTAGGCAAGCAGGAGGTGATCCGAGGCTGGGAAGAAGGGGTTGCCCAGATGAGTGTGGGTCAGAG
AGCCAAACTGACTATATCTCCAGATTATGCCTATGGTGCCACTGGGCACCCAGGCATCATCCCACCACAT
GCCACTCTCGTCTTCGATGTGGAGCTTCTAAAACTGGAATAGGCCGCTCGAGGAGGGCCCGAACAAAAAC
TCATCTCAGAAGAGGATCTGAATAGCGCCGTCGACCATCATCATAATCATCATTGAGTTTAAACCCGCTG
ATCAGCCTCGACTGTGCCTTCTAGTTGCCAGCCATCTGTTGTTTGCCCCTCCCCCGTGCCTTCCTTGACC
CTGGAAGGTGCCACTCCCACTGTCCTTTCCTAATAAAATGAGGAAATTGCATCGCATTGTCTGAGTAGGT
GTCATTCTATTCTGGGGGGTGGGGTGGGGCAGGACAGCAAGGGGGAGGATTGGGAAGACAATAGCAGGCA
TGCTGGGGATGCGGTGGGCTCTATGGAGATCTATCGATGTTCTGGGGATGCGGTGGGCTCTATGGCTTCT
GAGGCGGAAAGAACCAGCTGGGGCTCTAGGGGGTATCCCC
[124 nt withheld, positions 2141-2264]
C
[91 nt withheld, positions 2266-2356]
AGGGTGATGGTTCACGTACCTAGAAGTTCCTATTCCGAAGTTCCTATTCTCTAGAAAGTATAGGAACTTC
CTTGGCCAAAAAGCCTGAACTCACCGCGACGTCTGTCGAGAAGTTTCTGATCGAAAAGTTCGACAGCGTC
TCCGACCTGATGCAGCTCTCGGAGGGCGAAGAATCTCGTGCTTTCAGCTTCGATGTAGGAGGGCGTGGAT
ATGTCCTGCGGGTAAATAGCTGCGCCGATGGTTTCTACAAAGATCGTTATGTTTATCGGCACTTTGCATC
GGCCGCGCTCCCGATTCCGGAAGTGCTTGACATTGGGGAATTCAGCGAGAGCCTGACCTATTGCATCTCC
CGCCGTGCACAGGGTGTCACGTTGCAAGACCTGCCTGAAACCGAACTGCCCGCTGTTCTGCAGCCGGTCG
CGGAGGCCATGGATGCGATCGCTGCGGCCGATCTTAGCCAGACGAGCGGGTTCGGCCCATTCGGACCGCA
AGGAATCGGTCAATACACTACATGGCGTGATTTCATATGCGCGATTGCTGATCCCCATGTGTATCACTGG
CAAACTGTGATGGACGACACCGTCAGTGCGTCCGTCGCGCAGGCTCTCGATGAGCTGATGCTTTGGGCCG
AGGACTGCCCCGAAGTCCGGCACCTCGTGCACGCGGATTTCGGCTCCAACAATGTCCTGACGGACAATGG
CCGCATAACAGCGGTCATTGACTGGAGCGAGGCGATGTTCGGGGATTCCCAATACGAGGTCGCCAACATC
TTCTTCTGGAGGCCGTGGTTGGCTTGTATGGAGCAGCAGACGCGCTACTTCGAGCGGAGGCATCCGGAGC
TTGCAGGATCGCCGCGGCTCCGGGCGTATATGCTCCGCATTGGTCTTGACCAACTCTATCAGAGCTTGGT
TGACGGCAATTTCGATGATGCAGCTTGGGCGCAGGGTCGATGCGACGCAATCGTCCGATCCGGAGCCGGG
ACTGTCGGGCGTACACAAATCGCCCGCAGAAGCGCGGCCGTCTGGACCGATGGCTGTGTAGAAGTACTCG
CCGATAGTGGAAACCGACGCCCCAGCACTCGTCCGAGGGCAAAGGAATAGCACGTACTACGAGATTTCGA
TTCCACCGCCGCCTTCTATGAAAGGTTGGGCTTCGGAATCGTTTTCCGGGACGCCGGCTGGATGATCCTC
CAGCGCGGGGATCTCATGCTGGAGTTCTTCGCCCACCCCAACTTGTTTATTGCAGCTTATAATGGTTACA
AATAAAGCAATAGCATCACAAATTTCACAAATAAAGCATTTTTTTCACTGCATTCTAGTTGTGGTTTGTC
CAAACTCATCAATGTATCTTATCATGTCTGTATACCGTCGACCTCTAGCTAGAGCTTGGCGTAATCATGG
TCATAGCTGTTTCCTGTGTGAAATTGTTATCCGCTCACAATTCCACACAACATACGAGCCGGAAGCATAA
AGTGTAAAGCCTGGGGTGCCTAATGAGTGAGCTAACTCACATTAATTGCGTTGCGCTCACTGCCCGCTTT
CCAGTCGGGAAACCTGTCGTGCCAGCTGCATTAATGAATCGGCCAACGCGCGGGGAGAGGCGGTTTGCGT
ATTGGGCGCTCTTCCGCTTCCTCGCTCACTGACTCGCTGCGCTCGGTCGTTCGGCTGCGGCGAGCGGTAT
CAGCTCACTCAAAGGCGGTAATACGGTTATCCACAGAATCAGGGGATAACGCAGGAAAGAACATGTGAGC
AAAAGGCCAGCAAAAGGCCAGGAACCGTAAAAAGGCCGCGTTGCTGGCGTTTTTCCATAGGCTCCGCCCC
CCTGACGAGCATCACAAAAATCGACGCTCAAGTCAGAGGTGGCGAAACCCGACAGGACTATAAAGATACC
AGGCGTTTCCCCCTGGAAGCTCCCTCGTGCGCTCTCCTGTTCCGACCCTGCCGCTTACCGGATACCTGTC
CGCCTTTCTCCCTTCGGGAAGCGTGGCGCTTTCTCATAGCTCACGCTGTAGGTATCTCAGTTCGGTGTAG
GTCGTTCGCTCCAAGCTGGGCTGTGTGCACGAACCCCCCGTTCAGCCCGACCGCTGCGCCTTATCCGGTA
ACTATCGTCTTGAGTCCAACCCGGTAAGACACGACTTATCGCCACTGGCAGCAGCCACTGGTAACAGGAT
TAGCAGAGCGAGGTATGTAGGCGGTGCTACAGAGTTCTTGAAGTGGTGGCCTAACTACGGCTACACTAGA
AGAACAGTATTTGGTATCTGCGCTCTGCTGAAGCCAGTTACCTTCGGAAAAAGAGTTGGTAGCTCTTGAT
CCGGCAAACAAACCACCGCTGGTAGCGGTGGTTTTTTTGTTTGCAAGCAGCAGATTACGCGCAGAAAAAA
AGGATCTCAAGAAGATCCTTTGATCTTTTCTACGGGGTCTGACGCTCAGTGGAACGAAAACTCACGTTAA
GGGATTTTGGTCATGAGATTATCAAAAAGGATCTTCACCTAGATCCTTTTAAATTAAAAATGAAGTTTTA
AATCAATCTAAAGTATATATGAGTAAACTTGGTCTGACAGTTACCAATGCTTAATCAGTGAGGCACCTAT
CTCAGCGATCTGTCTATTTCGTTCATCCATAGTTGCCTGACTCCCCGTCGTGTAGATAACTACGATACGG
GAGGGCTTACCATCTGGCCCCAGTGCTGCAATGATACCGCGAGACCCACGCTCACCGGCTCCAGATTTAT
CAGCAATAAACCAGCCAGCCGGAAGGGCCGAGCGCAGAAGTGGTCCTGCAACTTTATCCGCCTCCATCCA
GTCTATTAATTGTTGCCGGGAAGCTAGAGTAAGTAGTTCGCCAGTTAATAGTTTGCGCAACGTTGTTGCC
ATTGCTACAGGCATCGTGGTGTCACGCTCGTCGTTTGGTATGGCTTCATTCAGCTCCGGTTCCCAACGAT
CAAGGCGAGTTACATGATCCCCCATGTTGTGCAAAAAAGCGGTTAGCTCCTTCGGTCCTCCGATCGTTGT
CAGAAGTAAGTTGGCCGCAGTGTTATCACTCATGGTTATGGCAGCACTGCATAATTCTCTTACTGTCATG
CCATCCGTAAGATGCTTTTCTGTGACTGGTGAGTACTCAACCAAGTCATTCTGAGAATAGTGTATGCGGC
GACCGAGTTGCTCTTGCCCGGCGTCAATACGGGATAATACCGCGCCACATAGCAGAACTTTAAAAGTGCT
CATCATTGGAAAACGTTCTTCGGGGCGAAAACTCTCAAGGATCTTACCGCTGTTGAGATCCAGTTCGATG
TAACCCACTCGTGCACCCAACTGATCTTCAGCATCTTTTACTTTCACCAGCGTTTCTGGGTGAGCAAAAA
CAGGAAGGCAAAATGCCGCAAAAAAGGGAATAAGGGCGACACGGAAATGTTGAATACTCATACTCTTCCT
TTTTCAATATTATTGAAGCATTTATCAGGGTTATTGTCTCATGAGCGGATACATATTTGAATGTATTTAG
AAAAATAAACAAATAGGGGTTCCGCGCACATTTCCCCGAAAAGTGCCACCTGACGTCGACGGATCGGGAG
ATCTCCCGATCCCCTATGGTGCACTCTCAGTACAATCTGCTCTGATGCCGCATAGTTAAGCCAGTATCTG
CTCCCTGCTTGTGTGTTGGAGGTCGCTGAGTAGTGCGCGAGCAAAATTTAAGCTACAACAAGGCAAGGCT
TGACCGACAATTGCATGAAGAATCTGCTTAGGGTTAGGCGTTTTGCGCTGCTTCGTACGGGCCAGATATA
CGCGTTGACATTGATTATTGACTAGTTATTAATAGTAATCAATTACGGGGTCATTAGTTCATAGCCCATA
TATGGAGTTCCGCGTTACATAACTTA
Features (pLannotate 1.2.2; 23 found; start..end, strand, type, name):
    291..494     +  promoter       CMV promoter: human cytomegalovirus (CMV) immediate early promoter
    496..515     +  promoter       PLtetO-1 promoter (fragment): modified phage lambda PL promoter with tet operator sites (Lutz and Bujard, 1997)
    517..536     +  promoter       PLtetO-1 promoter (fragment): modified phage lambda PL promoter with tet operator sites (Lutz and Bujard, 1997)
    544..577     +  promoter       TRE3GV promoter (fragment): 3rd-generation Tet-responsive promoter that can be activated by binding of Tet-On® 3G, optimized for retroviral and lentiviral vectors
    670..753     +  CDS            mnm-2 (fragment): MNM2_CAEEL - Experimental evidence at protein level: Swiss-Prot protein existence level 1. Required in the M3 pharyngeal motor neuron to guide the growth cone of the sister M2 motor neuron during axon development. From Caenorhabditis elegans.
   1398..1720    +  CDS            FKBP (fragment): human FK506-binding protein FKBP12
   1832..2056    +  polyA_signal   bGH poly(A) signal: bovine growth hormone polyadenylation signal
   2072..2095    +  polyA_signal   bGH poly(A) signal (fragment): bovine growth hormone polyadenylation signal
   2099..2120    +  promoter       SV40 promoter (fragment): SV40 enhancer and early promoter
   2141..2374    +  rep_origin     f1 ori (fragment) (sequence partly withheld): f1 bacteriophage origin of replication; arrow indicates direction of (+) strand synthesis
   2379..2426    +  protein_bind   FRT: FLP-mediated recombination occurs in the 8-bp core sequence TCTAGAAA (Turan and Bode, 2011). FLP recombinase from the Saccharomyces cerevisiae 2μ plasmid
   2434..3456    +  CDS            HygR: aminoglycoside phosphotransferase from E. coli; aph(4)-Ia; confers resistance to hygromycin
   3466..3591    +  CDS            ble (fragment): BLE_KLEPN - Experimental evidence at protein level: Swiss-Prot protein existence level 1. Binding protein with a strong affinity to the bleomycin family of antibiotics. Binds to CL990; an antimitotic-antibiotic compound. From Klebsiella pneumoniae.
   3586..3707    +  polyA_signal   SV40 poly(A) signal: SV40 polyadenylation signal
   3780..3796    -  protein_bind   lac operator: The lac repressor binds to the lac operator to inhibit transcription in E. coli. This inhibition can be relieved by adding lactose or isopropyl-β-D-thiogalactopyranoside (IPTG). lac repressor encoded by lacI
   3804..3834    -  promoter       lac promoter: promoter for the E. coli lac operon
   3849..3870    -  protein_bind   CAP binding site: CAP binding activates transcription in the presence of cAMP. E. coli catabolite activator protein
   3883..3975    -  CDS            lacI (fragment): lac repressor; lacI; The lac repressor binds to the lac operator to inhibit transcription in E. coli. This inhibition can be relieved by adding lactose or isopropyl-β-D-thiogalactopyranoside (IPTG).
   4158..4746    -  rep_origin     ori: high-copy-number ColE1/pMB1/pBR322/pUC origin of replication
   4917..5777    -  CDS            AmpR: β-lactamase; bla; confers resistance to ampicillin, carbenicillin, and related antibiotics
   5778..5882    -  promoter       AmpR promoter: bla
   5941..5993    -  misc_feature   bom (fragment): basis of mobility region from pBR322
   6143..290     +  enhancer       CMV enhancer (across the origin): human cytomegalovirus immediate early enhancer
