[The description below was written by a language model from this plasmid's Addgene catalogue record and pLannotate feature annotations shown in this document.]
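Description:
EW489 CMV-TO-ZNF35(5-8)-ZNF250(1-4)-(GGS)x8[mutant]-FKBP is a 6.2 kb mammalian expression plasmid built on a FLP-IN backbone, designed for site-specific integration into host cell lines that carry a genomic FRT landing pad. In bacteria it is maintained at high copy through a ColE1/pUC-type origin and selected with ampicillin (AmpR under its own bla promoter). A partial f1 ori and residual lac regulatory elements are also annotated in the backbone.

The expression cassette is driven by the CMV enhancer and immediate early promoter, followed by two tet operator sites (the "TO" arrangement). This allows transcription to be repressed in cells expressing TetR and relieved by tetracycline or doxycycline. The synthetic open reading frame fuses zinc fingers 5-8 of ZNF35 to fingers 1-4 of ZNF250, forming a composite DNA-binding array. This array is joined through a 24-residue (GGS)x8 linker carrying twelve substitutions, described as a deimmunized linker, to human FKBP12 (FKBP1A), and the cassette ends in a bGH polyadenylation signal. The automated annotation recognises only the FKBP portion. A short hit to a C. elegans zinc finger protein probably reflects homology within the zinc finger array.

Downstream, an FRT site immediately precedes a promoterless hygromycin resistance gene with an SV40 poly(A) signal, the usual Flp-In design in which the marker becomes expressed only after FLP-mediated recombination at the genomic site. The catalogue entry lists puromycin as the mammalian selectable marker, whereas the feature table shows HygR, and the record does not resolve this discrepancy. The construct comes from work on machine-guided protein engineering that balances deimmunization with therapeutic function. The record does not state FKBP's role, though this domain is commonly used for chemically induced dimerization.
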