Addgene plasmid #236147: EW489 CMV-TO-ZNF35(5-8)-ZNF250(1-4)-(GGS)x8[G2V G4W S6L G7L G10W G11D G13L G17M G19I G22M G23Q S24Q]-FKBP (FLP-IN)
Purpose: Plasmid encoding the ZNF35/ZNF250 zinc finger array attached by a deimmunized linker to FKBP1A, under control of CMV promoter with two TetR binding sites
Depositing lab: Xiaojing Gao. Depositing organization: Stanford University. Publication: Machine-guided dual-objective protein engineering for deimmunization and therapeutic functions. Wolfsberg E, Paul JS, Tycko J, Chen B, Bassik MC, Bintu L, Alizadeh AA, Gao XJ. Cell Syst. 2025 Jul 16;16(7):101299. doi: 10.1016/j.cels.2025.101299. Epub 2025 Jun 3. PubMed 40466641.
Backbone
  Vector backbone: FLP-IN
  Vector type: Mammalian Expression
  Selectable markers: Puromycin
Growth in bacteria
  Bacterial resistance: Ampicillin, 100 μg/mL
  Growth temperature: 37°C
  Growth strain: DH5alpha
  Copy number: High Copy
Gene/Insert
  Gene/Insert name: ZNF35(5-8)-ZNF250(1-4)-deImmunLink-FKBP
  Species: Synthetic
  Promoter: CMV promoter with two TetR binding sites
  Cloning method: Gibson Cloning
Terms and licenses: Academic/Nonprofit Terms; Industry Terms: Not Available to Industry
Depositor comments: See https://benchling.com/s/seq-bvBijYFHy3uUDWMgwosQ?m=slm-ZKzSbTmodjXqbRds6w6Tfor annotated sequence. Please visit https://doi.org/10.1101/2025.02.24.639918 for bioRxiv preprint.
How to cite: EW489 CMV-TO-ZNF35(5-8)-ZNF250(1-4)-(GGS)x8[G2V G4W S6L G7L G10W G11D G13L G17M G19I G22M G23Q S24Q]-FKBP (FLP-IN) was a gift from Xiaojing Gao (Addgene plasmid # 236147 ; http://n2t.net/addgene:236147 ; RRID:Addgene_236147)
